Addgene plasmid #165550: pOpen-T4 PGD
Purpose: T4 pyrimidine DNA glycosylase; bifunctional DNA glycosylase with DNA N-glycosylase and AP lyase activities.
Depositing lab: Drew Endy & Jennifer Molloy & FreeGenes Project. Depositing organization: Stanford University.
Backbone
  Vector backbone: pBuild
  Vector type: Synthetic Biology
Growth in bacteria
  Bacterial resistance: Ampicillin, 100 μg/mL
  Growth temperature: 37°C
  Growth strain: DH5alpha
  Copy number: High Copy
Gene/Insert
  Gene/Insert name: T4 PGD (T4 Endonuclease V)
  Species: Other
  Cloning method: Restriction Enzyme; 5′ cloning site AATG (unknown if destroyed); 3′ cloning site GCTT (unknown if destroyed)
  Sequencing primers: 5′ M13 forward; 3′ M13 reverse
Depositor comments: T4 pyrimidine DNA glycosylase; bifunctional DNA glycosylase with DNA N-glycosylase and AP lyase activities. The N-glycosylase activity releases cis-syn cyclobutane pyrimidine dimers, including T^T, T^C and C^C, generating an AP site. The AP lyase activity cleaves an AP site via beta-elimination, creating a 1 nucleotide DNA gap with 3'-alpha, beta-unsaturated aldehyde and 5'-phosphate termini. Also known as T4 Endonuclease V. This enzyme in combination with other enzymes from E. coli (UDG, fpg, Endonuclease IV, Endonuclease VIII), Bst-DNA pol and Taq/Tth-DNA Ligase forms the proprietary NEB Enzyme mix preCR. The plasmids in the Open Enzyme collection contain genetic parts and are not functional by themselves. Researchers can clone these enzymes into an expression vector of their choice and then transform into E. coli bacteria for expression and purification. Additional information can be found at https://www.addgene.org/depositor-collections/open-enzyme/.
How to cite: pOpen-T4 PGD was a gift from Drew Endy & Jennifer Molloy & FreeGenes Project (Addgene plasmid # 165550 ; http://n2t.net/addgene:165550 ; RRID:Addgene_165550)
