[The description below was written by a language model from this plasmid's Addgene catalogue record and pLannotate feature annotations shown in this document.]
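Description:
pOpen-T4 PGD is a small (about 2.5 kb) synthetic-biology part plasmid built on the pBuild backbone and distributed as part of an open enzyme collection. It is a storage and distribution vector for a coding sequence, not an expression construct. It replicates in E. coli at high copy from a ColE1/pUC-type origin and is selected with ampicillin through a β-lactamase gene driven by its native bla promoter. The remaining annotated backbone elements are a short lacZα remnant and two transcription terminators, the bidirectional tonB terminator upstream of the insert and a T7 terminator downstream. Together these flank the insert and would be expected to insulate it from read-through transcription. No promoter or ribosome binding site is annotated upstream of the insert, consistent with the depositor's statement that plasmids in this collection carry genetic parts that are not functional on their own.

The insert encodes T4 pyrimidine DNA glycosylase, also known as T4 endonuclease V, and the feature table matches it to the bacteriophage T4 protein. This bifunctional repair enzyme acts on UV-damaged DNA. Its N-glycosylase activity releases cis-syn cyclobutane pyrimidine dimers to leave an abasic site. Its AP lyase activity then cleaves that site by beta-elimination, producing a one-nucleotide gap. The coding sequence is bounded by four-base cloning sites recorded as AATG and GCTT, which look like defined overhangs for modular restriction-based assembly, although the record does not name the enzyme used. M13 forward and reverse primer sites allow sequence verification. The intended use is to transfer the gene into an expression vector of the user's choice for production and purification of the enzyme in E. coli. The depositor notes that the enzyme is used in DNA repair enzyme mixes.
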