Features (pLannotate 1.2.2; 7 found; start..end, strand, type, name):
     38..85      +  terminator     T7 terminator: transcription terminator for bacteriophage T7 RNA polymerase
    173..761     -  rep_origin     ori: high-copy-number ColE1/pMB1/pBR322/pUC origin of replication
    952..1812    -  CDS            AmpR: β-lactamase; bla; confers resistance to ampicillin, carbenicillin, and related antibiotics
   1813..1917    -  promoter       AmpR promoter: bla
   1933..1949    -  CDS            lacZα (fragment): LacZα fragment of β-galactosidase; lacZ fragment
   1950..1981    +  terminator     tonB terminator: bidirectional E. coli tonB-P14 transcription terminator
   2030..2443    +  CDS            END5_BPT4 (sequence partly withheld): Experimental evidence at protein level: Swiss-Prot protein existence level 1. Participates in the repair of UV-damaged DNA by excising pyrimidine dimers that are the major UV-lesions (PubMed:6254991). DNA glycosylase activity hydrolyzes the glycosylic bond of the 5' pyrimidine of the dimer (PubMed:6254991). This leaves apurinic/apyrimidic (AP) sites in the DNA. These AP sites are removed by the AP lyase activity which cleaves the intrapyrimidine phosphodiester bond (PubMed:6254991). Catalysis proceeds via a protonated imine covalent intermediate between the alpha-amino group of the N-terminal
>Addgene plasmid #165550 | pOpen-T4 PGD | addgene full sequence | sequence record 339867 | Addgene NGS Result
CGCTGAGGTGTCAATCGTCGGAGCCGCTGAGCAATAACTAGCATAACCCCTTGGGGCCTCTAAACGGGTC
TTGAGGGGTTTTTTGCATGGTCATAGCTGTTTCCTGAGAGCTTGGCAGGTGATGACACACATTAACAAAT
TTCGTGAGGAGTCTCCAGAAGAATGCCATTAATTTCCATAGGCTCCGCCCCCCTGACGAGCATCACAAAA
ATCGACGCTCAAGTCAGAGGTGGCGAAACCCGACAGGACTATAAAGATACCAGGCGTTTCCCCCTGGAAG
CTCCCTCGTGCGCTCTCCTGTTCCGACCCTGCCGCTTACCGGATACCTGTCCGCCTTTCTCCCTTCGGGA
AGCGTGGCGCTTTCTCATAGCTCACGCTGTAGGTATCTCAGTTCGGTGTAGGTCGTTCGCTCCAAGCTGG
GCTGTGTGCACGAACCCCCCGTTCAGCCCGACCGCTGCGCCTTATCCGGTAACTATCGTCTTGAGTCCAA
CCCGGTAAGACACGACTTATCGCCACTGGCAGCAGCCACTGGTAACAGGATTAGCAGAGCGAGGTATGTA
GGCGGTGCTACAGAGTTCTTGAAGTGGTGGCCTAACTACGGCTACACTAGAAGAACAGTATTTGGTATCT
GCGCTCTGCTGAAGCCAGTTACCTTCGGAAAAAGAGTTGGTAGCTCTTGATCCGGCAAACAAACCACCGC
TGGTAGCGGTGGTTTTTTTGTTTGCAAGCAGCAGATTACACGCAGAAAAAAAGGATCTCAAGAAGGCCTA
CTATTAGCAACAACGATCCTTTGATCTTTTCTACGGGGTCTGACGCTCAGTGGAACGAAAACTCACGTTA
AGGGATTTTGGTCATGAGATTATCAAAAAGGATCTTCACCTAGATCCTTTTAAATTAAAAATGAAGTTTT
AAATCAATCTAAAGTATATATGAGTAAACTTGGTCTGACAGTTACCAATGCTTAATCAGTGAGGCACCTA
TCTCAGCGATCTGTCTATTTCGTTCATCCATAGTTGCCTGACTCCCCGTCGTGTAGATAACTACGATACG
GGAGGGCTTACCATCTGGCCCCAGTGCTGCAATGATACCGCGAGAACCACGCTCACCGGCTCCAGATTTA
TCAGCAATAAACCAGCCAGCCGGAAGGGCCGAGCGCAGAAGTGGTCCTGCAACTTTATCCGCCTCCATCC
AGTCTATTAATTGTTGCCGGGAAGCTAGAGTAAGTAGTTCGCCAGTTAATAGTTTGCGCAACGTTGTTGC
CATTGCTACAGGCATCGTGGTGTCACGCTCGTCGTTTGGTATGGCTTCATTCAGCTCCGGTTCCCAACGA
TCAAGGCGAGTTACATGATCCCCCATGTTGTGCAAAAAAGCGGTTAGCTCCTTCGGTCCTCCGATCGTTG
TCAGAAGTAAGTTGGCCGCAGTGTTATCACTCATGGTTATGGCAGCACTGCATAATTCTCTTACTGTCAT
GCCATCCGTAAGATGCTTTTCTGTGACTGGTGAGTACTCAACCAAGTCATTCTGAGAATAGTGTATGCGG
CGACCGAGTTGCTCTTGCCCGGCGTCAATACGGGATAATACCGCGCCACATAGCAGAACTTTAAAAGTGC
TCATCATTGGAAAACGTTCTTCGGGGCGAAAACTCTCAAGGATCTTACCGCTGTTGAGATCCAGTTCGAT
GTAACCCACTCGTGCACCCAACTGATCTTCAGCATCTTTTACTTTCACCAGCGTTTCTGGGTGAGCAAAA
ACAGGAAGGCAAAATGCCGCAAAAAAGGGAATAAGGGCGACACGGAAATGTTGAATACTCATACTCTTCC
TTTTTCAATATTATTGAAGCATTTATCAGGGTTATTGTCTCATGAGCGGATACATATTTGAATGTATTTA
GAAAAATAAACAAATAGGGGTTCCGCGCACCTGCACCAGTCAGTAAAACGACGGCCAGTAGTCAAAAGCC
TCCGACCGGAGGCTTTTGACTTGGTTCAGGTGGAGTGGGAGAAATAAGACGACGACCCTCGGGTCTCTAA
TG
[411 nt withheld, positions 2033-2443]
TGAAGAGCTTTGAGACCCGGCTGGCTGTAAGAATACTAAGCGCTCGGAGAGAGGAGCTTAGGGATAACAG
GGTAATTGCTTATTGATTAGCAATGGT
